Addgene plasmid #90088: pET21b-Caspase-3(C163S)
Purpose: Expresses caspase 3 with C163S to prevent autocatalysis in bacterial cells
Depositing lab: Clay Clark. Depositing organization: University of Texas at Arlington. Publication: Removal of the pro-domain does not affect the conformation of the procaspase-3 dimer. Pop C, Chen YR, Smith B, Bose K, Bobay B, Tripathy A, Franzen S, Clark AC. Biochemistry. 2001 Nov 27;40(47):14224-35. bi011037e PubMed 11714276.
Backbone
  Vector backbone: pET21b
  Vector type: Bacterial Expression
Growth in bacteria
  Bacterial resistance: Ampicillin, 100 μg/mL
  Growth temperature: 37°C
  Growth strain: DH5alpha
  Copy number: High Copy
Gene/Insert
  Gene/Insert name: Caspase 3
  Species: H. sapiens (human)
  Mutation: C163S
  Entrez Gene: CASP3 (a.k.a. CPP32, CPP32B, SCA-1)
  Tag / fusion protein: His tag (C terminal on backbone)
  Cloning method: Ligation Independent Cloning
Terms and licenses: Academic/Nonprofit Terms; Industry Terms: Not Available to Industry
How to cite: pET21b-Caspase-3(C163S) was a gift from Clay Clark (Addgene plasmid # 90088 ; http://n2t.net/addgene:90088 ; RRID:Addgene_90088)
