[The description below was written by a language model from this plasmid's Addgene catalogue record and the feature table of its GenBank file.]
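Description:
pET21b-Caspase-3(C163S) is a 6,194 bp bacterial expression plasmid built on the pET21b backbone for producing human caspase-3 (CASP3) in E. coli. It is maintained through a ColE1/pMB1-type origin and selected with ampicillin via the beta-lactamase (AmpR) gene. The catalogue lists it as high copy, although the backbone also carries the rop gene and the pBR322 bom region, elements usually associated with copy-number restraint and mobilisation. An f1 origin is also present, which permits single-stranded DNA production with helper phage.

Expression is driven by a T7 promoter followed directly by a lac operator and the strong ribosome binding site from T7 gene 10. A plasmid-borne lacI gene under its own promoter supplies lac repressor. Transcription therefore needs a host that provides T7 RNA polymerase and is held off until induction with IPTG or lactose. A T7 terminator closes the unit. The caspase-3 coding sequence is not annotated as its own feature in the table, but it evidently occupies the interval between the ribosome binding site and the backbone-encoded C-terminal 6xHis tag, which allows purification by metal-affinity chromatography. The insert was introduced by ligation-independent cloning.

The C163S substitution is recorded as preventing autocatalysis. Replacing the catalytic cysteine with serine stops the protein from processing itself during bacterial expression, so it can be recovered as the uncleaved procaspase rather than the mature protease. This suits biophysical and structural work on the zymogen, consistent with the associated publication on the conformation of the procaspase-3 dimer.
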