LOCUS       Exported 6194 bp ds-DNA circular SYN 12-MAY-2021
DEFINITION  Expresses caspase 3 with C163S to prevent autocatalysis in bacterial
            cells.
ACCESSION   .
VERSION     .
KEYWORDS    pET21b-Caspase-3(C163S)
SOURCE      synthetic DNA construct
  ORGANISM  synthetic DNA construct
REFERENCE   1 (bases 1 to 6194)
  AUTHORS   Pop C, Chen YR, Smith B, Bose K, Bobay B, Tripathy A, Franzen S,
            Clark AC
  TITLE     Removal of the pro-domain does not affect the conformation of the
            procaspase-3 dimer.
  JOURNAL   Biochemistry. 2001 Nov 27;40(47):14224-35.
  PUBMED    11714276
REFERENCE   2 (bases 1 to 6194)
  AUTHORS   .
  TITLE     Direct Submission
  JOURNAL   Exported May 12, 2021 from SnapGene Server 1.1.58
            http://www.snapgene.com
FEATURES             Location/Qualifiers
     source          1..6194
                     /organism="synthetic DNA construct"
                     /mol_type="other DNA"
     primer_bind     1..20
                     /label=T7
                     /note="T7 promoter, forward primer"
     promoter        1..19
                     /label=T7 promoter
                     /note="promoter for bacteriophage T7 RNA polymerase"
     protein_bind    20..44
                     /label=lac operator
                     /bound_moiety="lac repressor encoded by lacI"
                     /note="The lac repressor binds to the lac operator to
                     inhibit transcription in E. coli. This inhibition can be
                     relieved by adding lactose or
                     isopropyl-beta-D-thiogalactopyranoside (IPTG)."
     RBS             59..81
                     /note="efficient ribosome binding site from bacteriophage
                     T7 gene 10 (Olins and Rangwala, 1989)"
     CDS             926..943
                     /codon_start=1
                     /product="6xHis affinity tag"
                     /label=6xHis
                     /translation="HHHHHH"
     primer_bind     complement(996..1014)
                     /label=T7 Term
                     /note="T7 terminator, reverse primer"
     terminator      1010..1057
                     /label=T7 terminator
                     /note="transcription terminator for bacteriophage T7 RNA
                     polymerase"
     rep_origin      1094..1549
                     /direction=RIGHT
                     /label=f1 ori
                     /note="f1 bacteriophage origin of replication; arrow
                     indicates direction of (+) strand synthesis"
     primer_bind     complement(1181..1200)
                     /label=F1ori-R
                     /note="F1 origin, reverse primer"
     primer_bind     1391..1412
                     /label=F1ori-F
                     /note="F1 origin, forward primer"
     promoter        1575..1679
                     /gene="bla"
                     /label=AmpR promoter
     CDS             1680..2540
                     /codon_start=1
                     /gene="bla"
                     /product="beta-lactamase"
                     /label=AmpR
                     /note="confers resistance to ampicillin, carbenicillin, and
                     related antibiotics"
                     /translation="MSIQHFRVALIPFFAAFCLPVFAHPETLVKVKDAEDQLGARVGYI
                     ELDLNSGKILESFRPEERFPMMSTFKVLLCGAVLSRIDAGQEQLGRRIHYSQNDLVEYS
                     PVTEKHLTDGMTVRELCSAAITMSDNTAANLLLTTIGGPKELTAFLHNMGDHVTRLDRW
                     EPELNEAIPNDERDTTMPAAMATTLRKLLTGELLTLASRQQLIDWMEADKVAGPLLRSA
                     LPAGWFIADKSGAGERGSRGIIAALGPDGKPSRIVVIYTTGSQATMDERNRQIAEIGAS
                     LIKHW"
     primer_bind     complement(1898..1917)
                     /label=Amp-R
                     /note="Ampicillin resistance gene, reverse primer"
     rep_origin      2711..3299
                     /direction=RIGHT
                     /label=ori
                     /note="high-copy-number ColE1/pMB1/pBR322/pUC origin of
                     replication"
     primer_bind     3200..3219
                     /label=pBR322ori-F
                     /note="pBR322 origin, forward primer"
     primer_bind     3453..3470
                     /label=L4440
                     /note="L4440 vector, forward primer"
     misc_feature    3485..3624
                     /label=bom
                     /note="basis of mobility region from pBR322"
     primer_bind     complement(3550..3569)
                     /label=pRS-marker
                     /note="pRS vectors, use to sequence yeast selectable
                     marker"
     primer_bind     3710..3732
                     /label=pGEX 3'
                     /note="pGEX vectors, reverse primer"
     CDS             complement(3726..3917)
                     /codon_start=1
                     /gene="rop"
                     /product="Rop protein, which maintains plasmids at low copy
                     number"
                     /label=rop
                     /translation="MTKQEKTALNMARFIRSQTLTLLEKLNELDADEQADICESLHDHA
                     DELYRSCLARFGDDGENL"
     CDS             complement(4726..5808)
                     /codon_start=1
                     /gene="lacI"
                     /product="lac repressor"
                     /label=lacI
                     /note="The lac repressor binds to the lac operator to
                     inhibit transcription in E. coli. This inhibition can be
                     relieved by adding lactose or
                     isopropyl-beta-D-thiogalactopyranoside (IPTG)."
                     /translation="MKPVTLYDVAEYAGVSYQTVSRVVNQASHVSAKTREKVEAAMAEL
                     NYIPNRVAQQLAGKQSLLIGVATSSLALHAPSQIVAAIKSRADQLGASVVVSMVERSGV
                     EACKAAVHNLLAQRVSGLIINYPLDDQDAIAVEAACTNVPALFLDVSDQTPINSIIFSH
                     EDGTRLGVEHLVALGHQQIALLAGPLSSVSARLRLAGWHKYLTRNQIQPIAEREGDWSA
                     MSGFQQTMQMLNEGIVPTAMLVANDQMALGAMRAITESGLRVGADISVVGYDDTEDSSC
                     YIPPLTTIKQDFRLLGQTSVDRLLQLSQGQAVKGNQLLPVSLVKRKTTLAPNTQTASPR
                     ALADSLMQLARQVSRLESGQ"
     primer_bind     5770..5789
                     /label=LacI-R
                     /note="LacI, reverse primer"
     promoter        complement(5809..5886)
                     /gene="lacI"
                     /label=lacI promoter
     primer_bind     6092..6111
                     /label=pBRrevBam
                     /note="pBR322 vectors, tet region, downstream of BamHI,
                     reverse primer"
ORIGIN
        1 taatacgact cactataggg gaattgtgag cggataacaa ttcccctcta gaaataattt
       61 tgtttaactt taagaaggag atatacatat ggagaacact gaaaactcag tggattcaaa
      121 atccattaaa aatttggaac caaagatcat acatggaagc gaatcaatgg actctggaat
      181 atccctggac aacagttata aaatggatta tcctgagatg ggtttatgta taataattaa
      241 taataagaat tttcataaaa gcactggaat gacatctcgg tctggtacag atgtcgatgc
      301 agcaaacctc agggaaacat tcagaaactt gaaatatgaa gtcaggaata aaaatgatct
      361 tacacgtgaa gaaattgtgg aattgatgcg tgatgtttct aaagaagatc acagcaaaag
      421 gagcagtttt gtttgtgtgc ttctgagcca tggtgaagaa ggaataattt ttggaacaaa
      481 tggacctgtt gacctgaaaa aaataacaaa ctttttcaga ggggatcgtt gtagaagtct
      541 aactggaaaa cccaaacttt tcattattca ggcctcccgc ggtacagaac tggactgtgg
      601 cattgagaca gacagtggtg ttgatgatga catggcgtgt cataaaatac cagtggaggc
      661 cgacttcttg tatgcatact ccacagcacc tggttattat tcttggcgaa attcaaagga
      721 tggctcctgg ttcatccagt cgctttgtgc catgctgaaa cagtatgccg acaagcttga
      781 atttatgcac attcttaccc gggttaaccg aaaggtggca acagaatttg agtccttttc
      841 ctttgacgct acttttcatg caaagaaaca gattccatgt attgtttcca tgctcacaaa
      901 agaactctat ttttatcacc tcgagcacca ccaccaccac cactgagatc cggctgctaa
      961 caaagcccga aaggaagctg agttggctgc tgccaccgct gagcaataac tagcataacc
     1021 ccttggggcc tctaaacggg tcttgagggg ttttttgctg aaaggaggaa ctatatccgg
     1081 attggcgaat gggnnnnnnn nnnnnnnnnn nnnnnnnnnn nnnnnnnnnn nnnnnnnnnn
     1141 nnnnnnnnnn nnnnnnnnnn nnnnnnnnnn nnnnnnnnnn nnnnnnnnnn nnnnnnnnnn
     1201 nnnnnnnnnn nnnnnnncnn nnnnnnnnnn nnnnnnnnnn nnnnnnnnnn nnnnnnnnnn
     1261 nnnnnnnnnn nnnnnnnnnn nnnnnnnnnn nnnnnnnnnn nnnnnnnnna nnnnnnnnnn
     1321 nnnnnnnnnn nnnnnnnnnn nnnnnnnnnn nnnnnnnnnc ctttgacgtt ggagtccacg
     1381 ttctttaata gtggactctt gttccaaact ggaacaacac tcaaccctat ctcggtctat
     1441 tcttttgatt tataagggat tttgccgatt tcggcctatt ggttaaaaaa tgagctgatt
     1501 taacaaaaat ttaacgcgaa ttttaacaaa atattaacgc ttacaattta ggtggcactt
     1561 ttcggggaaa tgtgcgcgga acccctattt gtttattttt ctaaatacat tcaaatatgt
     1621 atccgctcat gagacaataa ccctgataaa tgcttcaata atattgaaaa aggaagagta
     1681 tgagtattca acatttccgt gtcgccctta ttcccttttt tgcggcattt tgccttcctg
     1741 tttttgctca cccagaaacg ctggtgaaag taaaagatgc tgaagatcag ttgggtgcac
     1801 gagtgggtta catcgaactg gatctcaaca gcggtaagat ccttgagagt tttcgccccg
     1861 aagaacgttt tccaatgatg agcactttta aagttctgct atgtggcgcg gtattatccc
     1921 gtattgacgc cgggcaagag caactcggtc gccgcataca ctattctcag aatgacttgg
     1981 ttgagtactc accagtcaca gaaaagcatc ttacggatgg catgacagta agagaattat
     2041 gcagtgctgc cataaccatg agtgataaca ctgcggccaa cttacttctg acaacgatcg
     2101 gaggaccgaa ggagctaacc gcttttttgc acaacatggg ggatcatgta actcgccttg
     2161 atcgttggga accggagctg aatgaagcca taccaaacga cgagcgtgac accacgatgc
     2221 ctgcagcaat ggcaacaacg ttgcgcaaac tattaactgg cgaactactt actctagctt
     2281 cccggcaaca attaatagac tggatggagg cggataaagt tgcaggacca cttctgcgct
     2341 cggcccttcc ggctggctgg tttattgctg ataaatctgg agccggtgag cgtgggtctc
     2401 gcggtatcat tgcagcactg gggccagatg gtaagccctc ccgtatcgta gttatctaca
     2461 cgacggggag tcaggcaact atggatgaac gaaatagaca gatcgctgag ataggtgcct
     2521 cactgattaa gcattggtaa ctgtcagacc aagtttactc atatatactt tagattgatt
     2581 taaaacttca tttttaattt aaaaggatct aggtgaagat cctttttgat aatctcatga
     2641 ccaaaatccc ttaacgtgag ttttcgttcc actgagcgtc agaccccgta gaaaagatca
     2701 aaggatcttc ttgagatcct ttttttctgc gcgtaatctg ctgcttgcaa acaaaaaaac
     2761 caccgctacc agcggtggtt tgtttgccgg atcaagagct accaactctt tttccgaagg
     2821 taactggctt cagcagagcg cagataccaa atactgtcct tctagtgtag ccgtagttag
     2881 gccaccactt caagaactct gtagcaccgc ctacatacct cgctctgcta atcctgttac
     2941 cagtggctgc tgccagtggc gataagtcgt gtcttaccgg gttggactca agacgatagt
     3001 taccggataa ggcgcagcgg tcgggctgaa cggggggttc gtgcacacag cccagcttgg
     3061 agcgaacgac ctacaccgaa ctgagatacc tacagcgtga gctatgagaa agcgccacgc
     3121 ttcccgaagg gagaaaggcg gacaggtatc cggtaagcgg cagggtcgga acaggagagc
     3181 gcacgaggga gcttccaggg ggaaacgcct ggtatcttta tagtcctgtc gggtttcgcc
     3241 acctctgact tgagcgtcga tttttgtgat gctcgtcagg ggggcggagc ctatggaaaa
     3301 acgccagcaa cgcggccttt ttacggttcc tggccttttg ctggcctttt gctcacatgt
     3361 tctttcctgc gttatcccct gattctgtgg ataaccgtat taccgccttt gagtgagctg
     3421 ataccgctcg ccgcagccga acgaccgagc gcagcgagtc agtgagcgag gaagcggaag
     3481 agcgcctgat gcggtatttt ctccttacgc atctgtgcgg tatttcacac cgcaatggtg
     3541 cactctcagt acaatctgct ctgatgccgc atagttaagc cagtatacac tccgctatcg
     3601 ctacgtgact gggtcatggc tgcgccccga cacccgccaa cacccgctga cgcgccctga
     3661 cgggcttgtc tgctcccggc atccgcttac agacaagctg tgaccgtctc cgggagctgc
     3721 atgtgtcaga ggttttcacc gtcatcaccg aaacgcgcga ggcagctgcg gtaaagctca
     3781 tcagcgtggt cgtgaagcga ttcacagatg tctgcctgtt catccgcgtc cagctcgttg
     3841 agtttctcca gaagcgttaa tgtctggctt ctgataaagc gggccatgtt aagggcggtt
     3901 ttttcctgtt tggtcactga tgcctccgtg taagggggat ttctgttcat gggggtaatg
     3961 ataccgatga aacgagagag gatgctcacg atacgggtta ctgatgatga acatgcccgg
     4021 ttactggaac gttgtgaggg taaacaactg gcggtatgga tgcggcggga ccagagaaaa
     4081 atcactcagg gtcaatgcca gcgcttcgtt aatacagatg taggtgttcc acagggtagc
     4141 cagcagcatc ctgcgatgca gatccggaac ataatggtgc agggcgctga cttccgcgtt
     4201 tccagacttt acgaaacacg gaaaccgaag accattcatg ttgttgctca ggtcgcagac
     4261 gttttgcagc agcagtcgct tcacgttcgc tcgcgtatcg gtgattcatt ctgctaacca
     4321 gtaaggcaac cccgccagcc tagccgggtc ctcaacgaca ggagcacgat catgcgcacc
     4381 cgtggggccg ccatgccggc gataatggcc tgcttctcgc cgaaacgttt ggtggcggga
     4441 ccagtgacga aggcttgagc gagggcgtgc aagattccga ataccgcaag cgacaggccg
     4501 atcatcgtcg cgctccagcg aaagcggtcc tcgccgaaaa tgacccagag cgctgccggc
     4561 acctgtccta cgagttgcat gataaagaag acagtcataa gtgcggcgac gatagtcatg
     4621 ccccgcgccc accggaagga gctgactggg ttgaaggctc tcaagggcat cggtcgagat
     4681 cccggtgcct aatgagtgag ctaacttaca ttaattgcgt tgcgctcact gcccgctttc
     4741 cagtcgggaa acctgtcgtg ccagctgcat taatgaatcg gccaacgcgc ggggagaggc
     4801 ggtttgcgta ttgggcgcca gggtggtttt tcttttcacc agtgagacgg gcaacagctg
     4861 attgcccttc accgcctggc cctgagagag ttgcagcaag cggtccacgc tggtttgccc
     4921 cagcaggcga aaatcctgtt tgatggtggt taacggcggg atataacatg agctgtcttc
     4981 ggtatcgtcg tatcccacta ccgagatatc cgcaccaacg cgcagcccgg actcggtaat
     5041 ggcgcgcatt gcgcccagcg ccatctgatc gttggcaacc agcatcgcag tgggaacgat
     5101 gccctcattc agcatttgca tggtttgttg aaaaccggac atggcactcc agtcgccttc
     5161 ccgttccgct atcggctgaa tttgattgcg agtgagatat ttatgccagc cagccagacg
     5221 cagacgcgcc gagacagaac ttaatgggcc cgctaacagc gcgatttgct ggtgacccaa
     5281 tgcgaccaga tgctccacgc ccagtcgcgt accgtcttca tgggagaaaa taatactgtt
     5341 gatgggtgtc tggtcagaga catcaagaaa taacgccgga acattagtgc aggcagcttc
     5401 cacagcaatg gcatcctggt catccagcgg atagttaatg atcagcccac tgacgcgttg
     5461 cgcgagaaga ttgtgcaccg ccgctttaca ggcttcgacg ccgcttcgtt ctaccatcga
     5521 caccaccacg ctggcaccca gttgatcggc gcgagattta atcgccgcga caatttgcga
     5581 cggcgcgtgc agggccagac tggaggtggc aacgccaatc agcaacgact gtttgcccgc
     5641 cagttgttgt gccacgcggt tgggaatgta attcagctcc gccatcgccg cttccacttt
     5701 ttcccgcgtt ttcgcagaaa cgtggctggc ctggttcacc acgcgggaaa cggtctgata
     5761 agagacaccg gcatactctg cgacatcgta taacgttact ggtttcacat tcaccaccct
     5821 gaattgactc tcttccgggc gctatcatgc cataccgcga aaggttttgc gccattcgat
     5881 ggtgtccggg atctcgacgc tctcccttat gcgactcctg cattaggaag cagcccagta
     5941 gtaggttgag gccgttgagc accgccgccg caaggaatgg tgcatgcaag gagatggcgc
     6001 ccaacagtcc cccggccacg gggcctgcca ccatacccac gccgaaacaa gcgctcatga
     6061 gcccgaagtg gcgagcccga tcttccccat cggtgatgtc ggcgatatag gcgccagcaa
     6121 ccgcacctgt ggcgccggtg atgccggcca cgatgcgtcc ggcgtagagg atcgagatct
     6181 cgatcccgcg aaat
//
